LOCUS       Exported 8323 bp ds-DNA circular SYN 13-MAY-2021
DEFINITION  3rd generation lentiviral gRNA plasmid targeting human EPHA1.
ACCESSION   .
VERSION     .
KEYWORDS    EPHA1 gRNA (BRDN0001145712)
SOURCE      synthetic DNA construct
  ORGANISM  synthetic DNA construct
REFERENCE   1 (bases 1 to 8323)
  AUTHORS   Doench JG, Fusi N, Sullender M, Hegde M, Vaimberg EW, Donovan KF,
            Smith I, Tothova Z, Wilen C, Orchard R, Virgin HW, Listgarten J,
            Root DE
  TITLE     Optimized sgRNA design to maximize activity and minimize off-target
            effects of CRISPR-Cas9.
  JOURNAL   Nat Biotechnol. 2016 Jan 18. doi: 10.1038/nbt.3437.
  PUBMED    26780180
REFERENCE   2 (bases 1 to 8323)
  AUTHORS   .
  TITLE     Direct Submission
  JOURNAL   Exported May 13, 2021 from SnapGene Server 1.1.58
            http://www.snapgene.com
FEATURES             Location/Qualifiers
     source          1..8323
                     /organism="synthetic DNA construct"
                     /mol_type="other DNA"
     promoter        87..1265
                     /label=EF-1-alpha promoter
                     /note="strong constitutive promoter for human elongation
                     factor EF-1-alpha"
     intron          318..1256
                     /label=EF-1-alpha intron A
                     /note="intron upstream of the start codon of human
                     EF-1-alpha"
     primer_bind     1213..1233
                     /label=EF1a-F
                     /note="Human elongation factor-1a promoter, forward primer"
     CDS             1278..1877
                     /codon_start=1
                     /gene="pac from Streptomyces alboniger"
                     /product="puromycin N-acetyltransferase"
                     /label=PuroR
                     /note="confers resistance to puromycin"
                     /translation="MTEYKPTVRLATRDDVPRAVRTLAAAFADYPATRHTVDPDRHIER
                     VTELQELFLTRVGLDIGKVWVADDGAAVAVWTTPESVEAGAVFAEIGPRMAELSGSRLA
                     AQQQMEGLLAPHRPKEPAWFLATVGVSPDHQGKGLGSAVVLPGVEAAERAGVPAFLETS
                     APRNLPFYERLGFTVTADVEVPEGPRTWCMTRKPGA"
     primer_bind     complement(1278..1297)
                     /label=Puro-R
                     /note="Puromycin resistance gene, reverse primer. Also
                     called puro-variant-R"
     primer_bind     1774..1794
                     /label=Puro-F
                     /note="Puromycin resistance gene, forward primer"
     misc_feature    1893..2481
                     /label=WPRE
                     /note="woodchuck hepatitis virus posttranscriptional
                     regulatory element"
     primer_bind     complement(1946..1966)
                     /label=WPRE-R
                     /note="WPRE, reverse primer"
     CDS             complement(2364..2375)
                     /codon_start=1
                     /product="Factor Xa recognition and cleavage site"
                     /label=Factor Xa site
                     /translation="IEGR"
     LTR             2553..2786
                     /label=3' LTR (Delta-U3)
                     /note="self-inactivating 3' long terminal repeat (LTR) from
                     HIV-1"
     polyA_signal    2864..2985
                     /label=SV40 poly(A) signal
                     /note="SV40 polyadenylation signal"
     primer_bind     complement(2901..2920)
                     /label=SV40pA-R
                     /note="SV40 polyA, reverse primer"
     primer_bind     2955..2974
                     /label=EBV-rev
                     /note="SV40 polyA terminator, reverse primer"
     rep_origin      3025..3160
                     /label=SV40 ori
                     /note="SV40 origin of replication"
     primer_bind     3087..3106
                     /label=SV40pro-F
                     /note="SV40 promoter/origin, forward primer"
     primer_bind     complement(3180..3199)
                     /label=T7
                     /note="T7 promoter, forward primer"
     promoter        complement(3181..3199)
                     /label=T7 promoter
                     /note="promoter for bacteriophage T7 RNA polymerase"
     primer_bind     complement(3209..3226)
                     /label=M13 Forward
                     /note="In lacZ gene. Also called M13-F20 or M13 (-21)
                     Forward"
     primer_bind     complement(3209..3225)
                     /label=M13 fwd
                     /note="common sequencing primer, one of multiple similar
                     variants"
     primer_bind     complement(3218..3240)
                     /label=M13/pUC Forward
                     /note="In lacZ gene"
     rep_origin      3367..3822
                     /direction=RIGHT
                     /label=f1 ori
                     /note="f1 bacteriophage origin of replication; arrow
                     indicates direction of (+) strand synthesis"
     primer_bind     complement(3454..3473)
                     /label=F1ori-R
                     /note="F1 origin, reverse primer"
     primer_bind     3664..3685
                     /label=F1ori-F
                     /note="F1 origin, forward primer"
     promoter        3848..3952
                     /gene="bla"
                     /label=AmpR promoter
     CDS             3953..4813
                     /codon_start=1
                     /gene="bla"
                     /product="beta-lactamase"
                     /label=AmpR
                     /note="confers resistance to ampicillin, carbenicillin, and
                     related antibiotics"
                     /translation="MSIQHFRVALIPFFAAFCLPVFAHPETLVKVKDAEDQLGARVGYI
                     ELDLNSGKILESFRPEERFPMMSTFKVLLCGAVLSRIDAGQEQLGRRIHYSQNDLVEYS
                     PVTEKHLTDGMTVRELCSAAITMSDNTAANLLLTTIGGPKELTAFLHNMGDHVTRLDRW
                     EPELNEAIPNDERDTTMPVAMATTLRKLLTGELLTLASRQQLIDWMEADKVAGPLLRSA
                     LPAGWFIADKSGAGERGSRGIIAALGPDGKPSRIVVIYTTGSQATMDERNRQIAEIGAS
                     LIKHW"
     primer_bind     complement(4171..4190)
                     /label=Amp-R
                     /note="Ampicillin resistance gene, reverse primer"
     rep_origin      4984..5572
                     /direction=RIGHT
                     /label=ori
                     /note="high-copy-number ColE1/pMB1/pBR322/pUC origin of
                     replication"
     primer_bind     5473..5492
                     /label=pBR322ori-F
                     /note="pBR322 origin, forward primer"
     primer_bind     5726..5743
                     /label=L4440
                     /note="L4440 vector, forward primer"
     protein_bind    5860..5881
                     /label=CAP binding site
                     /bound_moiety="E. coli catabolite activator protein"
                     /note="CAP binding activates transcription in the presence
                     of cAMP."
     promoter        5896..5926
                     /label=lac promoter
                     /note="promoter for the E. coli lac operon"
     protein_bind    5934..5950
                     /label=lac operator
                     /bound_moiety="lac repressor encoded by lacI"
                     /note="The lac repressor binds to the lac operator to
                     inhibit transcription in E. coli. This inhibition can be
                     relieved by adding lactose or
                     isopropyl-beta-D-thiogalactopyranoside (IPTG)."
     primer_bind     5939..5961
                     /label=M13/pUC Reverse
                     /note="In lacZ gene"
     primer_bind     5958..5974
                     /label=M13 rev
                     /note="common sequencing primer, one of multiple similar
                     variants"
     primer_bind     5958..5974
                     /label=M13 Reverse
                     /note="In lacZ gene. Also called M13-rev"
     primer_bind     5993..6013
                     /label=T3
                     /note="T3 promoter, forward primer"
     promoter        5995..6013
                     /label=T3 promoter
                     /note="promoter for bacteriophage T3 RNA polymerase"
     promoter        6041..6267
                     /label=RSV promoter
                     /note="Rous sarcoma virus enhancer/promoter"
     LTR             6268..6448
                     /label=5' LTR (truncated)
                     /note="truncated 5' long terminal repeat (LTR) from HIV-1"
     misc_feature    6495..6620
                     /label=HIV-1 Psi
                     /note="packaging signal of human immunodeficiency virus
                     type 1"
     misc_feature    7113..7346
                     /label=RRE
                     /note="The Rev response element (RRE) of HIV-1 allows for
                     Rev-dependent mRNA export from the nucleus to the
                     cytoplasm."
     CDS             7531..7575
                     /codon_start=1
                     /product="antigenic peptide corresponding to amino acids
                     655 to 669 of the HIV envelope protein gp41 (Lutje Hulsik
                     et al., 2013)"
                     /label=gp41 peptide
                     /note="recognized by the 2H10 single-chain llama nanobody"
                     /translation="KNEQELLELDKWASL"
     promoter        7753..7993
                     /label=U6 promoter
                     /note="RNA polymerase III promoter for human U6 snRNA"
     primer_bind     7753..7773
                     /label=hU6-F
                     /note="Human U6 promoter, forward primer"
     primer_bind     7924..7943
                     /label=LKO.1 5'
                     /note="Human U6 promoter, forward primer"
     misc_RNA        8023..8098
                     /label=gRNA scaffold
                     /note="guide RNA scaffold for the Streptococcus pyogenes
                     CRISPR/Cas9 system"
     misc_feature    8154..8271
                     /label=cPPT/CTS
                     /note="central polypurine tract and central termination
                     sequence of HIV-1"
ORIGIN
        1 cccgggtgca aagatggata aagttttaaa cagagaggaa tctttgcagc taatggacct
       61 tctaggtctt gaaaggagtg ggaattggct ccggtgcccg tcagtgggca gagcgcacat
      121 cgcccacagt ccccgagaag ttggggggag gggtcggcaa ttgatccggt gcctagagaa
      181 ggtggcgcgg ggtaaactgg gaaagtgatg tcgtgtactg gctccgcctt tttcccgagg
      241 gtgggggaga accgtatata agtgcagtag tcgccgtgaa cgttcttttt cgcaacgggt
      301 ttgccgccag aacacaggta agtgccgtgt gtggttcccg cgggcctggc ctctttacgg
      361 gttatggccc ttgcgtgcct tgaattactt ccacctggct gcagtacgtg attcttgatc
      421 ccgagcttcg ggttggaagt gggtgggaga gttcgaggcc ttgcgcttaa ggagcccctt
      481 cgcctcgtgc ttgagttgag gcctggcctg ggcgctgggg ccgccgcgtg cgaatctggt
      541 ggcaccttcg cgcctgtctc gctgctttcg ataagtctct agccatttaa aatttttgat
      601 gacctgctgc gacgcttttt ttctggcaag atagtcttgt aaatgcgggc caagatctgc
      661 acactggtat ttcggttttt ggggccgcgg gcggcgacgg ggcccgtgcg tcccagcgca
      721 catgttcggc gaggcggggc ctgcgagcgc ggccaccgag aatcggacgg gggtagtctc
      781 aagctggccg gcctgctctg gtgcctggcc tcgcgccgcc gtgtatcgcc ccgccctggg
      841 cggcaaggct ggcccggtcg gcaccagttg cgtgagcgga aagatggccg cttcccggcc
      901 ctgctgcagg gagctcaaaa tggaggacgc ggcgctcggg agagcgggcg ggtgagtcac
      961 ccacacaaag gaaaagggcc tttccgtcct cagccgtcgc ttcatgtgac tccacggagt
     1021 accgggcgcc gtccaggcac ctcgattagt tctcgagctt ttggagtacg tcgtctttag
     1081 gttgggggga ggggttttat gcgatggagt ttccccacac tgagtgggtg gagactgaag
     1141 ttaggccagc ttggcacttg atgtaattct ccttggaatt tgcccttttt gagtttggat
     1201 cttggttcat tctcaagcct cagacagtgg ttcaaagttt ttttcttcca tttcaggtgt
     1261 cgtgacgtac ggccaccatg accgagtaca agcccacggt gcgcctcgcc acccgcgacg
     1321 acgtccccag ggccgtacgc accctcgccg ccgcgttcgc cgactacccc gccacgcgcc
     1381 acaccgtcga tccggaccgc cacatcgagc gggtcaccga gctgcaagaa ctcttcctca
     1441 cgcgcgtcgg gctcgacatc ggcaaggtgt gggtcgcgga cgacggcgcc gccgtggcgg
     1501 tctggaccac gccggagagc gtcgaagcgg gggcggtgtt cgccgagatc ggcccgcgca
     1561 tggccgagtt gagcggttcc cggctggccg cgcagcaaca gatggaaggc ctcctggcgc
     1621 cgcaccggcc caaggagccc gcgtggttcc tggccaccgt cggagtctcg cccgaccacc
     1681 agggcaaggg tctgggcagc gccgtcgtgc tccccggagt ggaggcggcc gagcgcgccg
     1741 gggtgcccgc cttcctggag acctccgcgc cccgcaacct ccccttctac gagcggctcg
     1801 gcttcaccgt caccgccgac gtcgaggtgc ccgaaggacc gcgcacctgg tgcatgaccc
     1861 gcaagcccgg tgcctgaacg cgttaagtcg acaatcaacc tctggattac aaaatttgtg
     1921 aaagattgac tggtattctt aactatgttg ctccttttac gctatgtgga tacgctgctt
     1981 taatgccttt gtatcatgct attgcttccc gtatggcttt cattttctcc tccttgtata
     2041 aatcctggtt gctgtctctt tatgaggagt tgtggcccgt tgtcaggcaa cgtggcgtgg
     2101 tgtgcactgt gtttgctgac gcaaccccca ctggttgggg cattgccacc acctgtcagc
     2161 tcctttccgg gactttcgct ttccccctcc ctattgccac ggcggaactc atcgccgcct
     2221 gccttgcccg ctgctggaca ggggctcggc tgttgggcac tgacaattcc gtggtgttgt
     2281 cggggaaatc atcgtccttt ccttggctgc tcgcctgtgt tgccacctgg attctgcgcg
     2341 ggacgtcctt ctgctacgtc ccttcggccc tcaatccagc ggaccttcct tcccgcggcc
     2401 tgctgccggc tctgcggcct cttccgcgtc ttcgccttcg ccctcagacg agtcggatct
     2461 ccctttgggc cgcctccccg cgtcgacttt aagaccaatg acttacaagg cagctgtaga
     2521 tcttagccac tttttaaaag aaaagggggg actggaaggg ctaattcact cccaacgaag
     2581 acaagatctg ctttttgctt gtactgggtc tctctggtta gaccagatct gagcctggga
     2641 gctctctggc taactaggga acccactgct taagcctcaa taaagcttgc cttgagtgct
     2701 tcaagtagtg tgtgcccgtc tgttgtgtga ctctggtaac tagagatccc tcagaccctt
     2761 ttagtcagtg tggaaaatct ctagcagtac gtatagtagt tcatgtcatc ttattattca
     2821 gtatttataa cttgcaaaga aatgaatatc agagagtgag aggaacttgt ttattgcagc
     2881 ttataatggt tacaaataaa gcaatagcat cacaaatttc acaaataaag catttttttc
     2941 actgcattct agttgtggtt tgtccaaact catcaatgta tcttatcatg tctggctcta
     3001 gctatcccgc ccctaactcc gcccatcccg cccctaactc cgcccagttc cgcccattct
     3061 ccgccccatg gctgactaat tttttttatt tatgcagagg ccgaggccgc ctcggcctct
     3121 gagctattcc agaagtagtg aggaggcttt tttggaggcc tagggacgta cccaattcgc
     3181 cctatagtga gtcgtattac gcgcgctcac tggccgtcgt tttacaacgt cgtgactggg
     3241 aaaaccctgg cgttacccaa cttaatcgcc ttgcagcaca tccccctttc gccagctggc
     3301 gtaatagcga agaggcccgc accgatcgcc cttcccaaca gttgcgcagc ctgaatggcg
     3361 aatgggnnnn nnnnnnnnnn nnnnnnnnnn nnnnnnnnnn nnnnnnnnnn nnnnnnnnnn
     3421 nnnnnnnnnn nnnnnnnnnn nnnnnnnnnn nnnnnnnnnn nnnnnnnnnn nnnnnnnnnn
     3481 nnnnnnnnnn cnnnnnnnnn nnnnnnnnnn nnnnnnnnnn nnnnnnnnnn nnnnnnnnnn
     3541 nnnnnnnnnn nnnnnnnnnn nnnnnnnnnn nnnnnnnnnn nnannnnnnn nnnnnnnnnn
     3601 nnnnnnnnnn nnnnnnnnnn nnnnnnnnnn nncctttgac gttggagtcc acgttcttta
     3661 atagtggact cttgttccaa actggaacaa cactcaaccc tatctcggtc tattcttttg
     3721 atttataagg gattttgccg atttcggcct attggttaaa aaatgagctg atttaacaaa
     3781 aatttaacgc gaattttaac aaaatattaa cgcttacaat ttaggtggca cttttcgggg
     3841 aaatgtgcgc ggaaccccta tttgtttatt tttctaaata cattcaaata tgtatccgct
     3901 catgagacaa taaccctgat aaatgcttca ataatattga aaaaggaaga gtatgagtat
     3961 tcaacatttc cgtgtcgccc ttattccctt ttttgcggca ttttgccttc ctgtttttgc
     4021 tcacccagaa acgctggtga aagtaaaaga tgctgaagat cagttgggtg cacgagtggg
     4081 ttacatcgaa ctggatctca acagcggtaa gatccttgag agttttcgcc ccgaagaacg
     4141 ttttccaatg atgagcactt ttaaagttct gctatgtggc gcggtattat cccgtattga
     4201 cgccgggcaa gagcaactcg gtcgccgcat acactattct cagaatgact tggttgagta
     4261 ctcaccagtc acagaaaagc atcttacgga tggcatgaca gtaagagaat tatgcagtgc
     4321 tgccataacc atgagtgata acactgcggc caacttactt ctgacaacga tcggaggacc
     4381 gaaggagcta accgcttttt tgcacaacat gggggatcat gtaactcgcc ttgatcgttg
     4441 ggaaccggag ctgaatgaag ccataccaaa cgacgagcgt gacaccacga tgcctgtagc
     4501 aatggcaaca acgttgcgca aactattaac tggcgaacta cttactctag cttcccggca
     4561 acaattaata gactggatgg aggcggataa agttgcagga ccacttctgc gctcggccct
     4621 tccggctggc tggtttattg ctgataaatc tggagccggt gagcgtgggt ctcgcggtat
     4681 cattgcagca ctggggccag atggtaagcc ctcccgtatc gtagttatct acacgacggg
     4741 gagtcaggca actatggatg aacgaaatag acagatcgct gagataggtg cctcactgat
     4801 taagcattgg taactgtcag accaagttta ctcatatata ctttagattg atttaaaact
     4861 tcatttttaa tttaaaagga tctaggtgaa gatccttttt gataatctca tgaccaaaat
     4921 cccttaacgt gagttttcgt tccactgagc gtcagacccc gtagaaaaga tcaaaggatc
     4981 ttcttgagat cctttttttc tgcgcgtaat ctgctgcttg caaacaaaaa aaccaccgct
     5041 accagcggtg gtttgtttgc cggatcaaga gctaccaact ctttttccga aggtaactgg
     5101 cttcagcaga gcgcagatac caaatactgt tcttctagtg tagccgtagt taggccacca
     5161 cttcaagaac tctgtagcac cgcctacata cctcgctctg ctaatcctgt taccagtggc
     5221 tgctgccagt ggcgataagt cgtgtcttac cgggttggac tcaagacgat agttaccgga
     5281 taaggcgcag cggtcgggct gaacgggggg ttcgtgcaca cagcccagct tggagcgaac
     5341 gacctacacc gaactgagat acctacagcg tgagctatga gaaagcgcca cgcttcccga
     5401 agggagaaag gcggacaggt atccggtaag cggcagggtc ggaacaggag agcgcacgag
     5461 ggagcttcca gggggaaacg cctggtatct ttatagtcct gtcgggtttc gccacctctg
     5521 acttgagcgt cgatttttgt gatgctcgtc aggggggcgg agcctatgga aaaacgccag
     5581 caacgcggcc tttttacggt tcctggcctt ttgctggcct tttgctcaca tgttctttcc
     5641 tgcgttatcc cctgattctg tggataaccg tattaccgcc tttgagtgag ctgataccgc
     5701 tcgccgcagc cgaacgaccg agcgcagcga gtcagtgagc gaggaagcgg aagagcgccc
     5761 aatacgcaaa ccgcctctcc ccgcgcgttg gccgattcat taatgcagct ggcacgacag
     5821 gtttcccgac tggaaagcgg gcagtgagcg caacgcaatt aatgtgagtt agctcactca
     5881 ttaggcaccc caggctttac actttatgct tccggctcgt atgttgtgtg gaattgtgag
     5941 cggataacaa tttcacacag gaaacagcta tgaccatgat tacgccaagc gcgcaattaa
     6001 ccctcactaa agggaacaaa agctggagct gcaagcttaa tgtagtctta tgcaatactc
     6061 ttgtagtctt gcaacatggt aacgatgagt tagcaacatg ccttacaagg agagaaaaag
     6121 caccgtgcat gccgattggt ggaagtaagg tggtacgatc gtgccttatt aggaaggcaa
     6181 cagacgggtc tgacatggat tggacgaacc actgaattgc cgcattgcag agatattgta
     6241 tttaagtgcc tagctcgata cataaacggg tctctctggt tagaccagat ctgagcctgg
     6301 gagctctctg gctaactagg gaacccactg cttaagcctc aataaagctt gccttgagtg
     6361 cttcaagtag tgtgtgcccg tctgttgtgt gactctggta actagagatc cctcagaccc
     6421 ttttagtcag tgtggaaaat ctctagcagt ggcgcccgaa cagggacttg aaagcgaaag
     6481 ggaaaccaga ggagctctct cgacgcagga ctcggcttgc tgaagcgcgc acggcaagag
     6541 gcgaggggcg gcgactggtg agtacgccaa aaattttgac tagcggaggc tagaaggaga
     6601 gagatgggtg cgagagcgtc agtattaagc gggggagaat tagatcgcga tgggaaaaaa
     6661 ttcggttaag gccaggggga aagaaaaaat ataaattaaa acatatagta tgggcaagca
     6721 gggagctaga acgattcgca gttaatcctg gcctgttaga aacatcagaa ggctgtagac
     6781 aaatactggg acagctacaa ccatcccttc agacaggatc agaagaactt agatcattat
     6841 ataatacagt agcaaccctc tattgtgtgc atcaaaggat agagataaaa gacaccaagg
     6901 aagctttaga caagatagag gaagagcaaa acaaaagtaa gaccaccgca cagcaagcgg
     6961 ccgctgatct tcagacctgg aggaggagat atgagggaca attggagaag tgaattatat
     7021 aaatataaag tagtaaaaat tgaaccatta ggagtagcac ccaccaaggc aaagagaaga
     7081 gtggtgcaga gagaaaaaag agcagtggga ataggagctt tgttccttgg gttcttggga
     7141 gcagcaggaa gcactatggg cgcagcgtca atgacgctga cggtacaggc cagacaatta
     7201 ttgtctggta tagtgcagca gcagaacaat ttgctgaggg ctattgaggc gcaacagcat
     7261 ctgttgcaac tcacagtctg gggcatcaag cagctccagg caagaatcct ggctgtggaa
     7321 agatacctaa aggatcaaca gctcctgggg atttggggtt gctctggaaa actcatttgc
     7381 accactgctg tgccttggaa tgctagttgg agtaataaat ctctggaaca gatttggaat
     7441 cacacgacct ggatggagtg ggacagagaa attaacaatt acacaagctt aatacactcc
     7501 ttaattgaag aatcgcaaaa ccagcaagaa aagaatgaac aagaattatt ggaattagat
     7561 aaatgggcaa gtttgtggaa ttggtttaac ataacaaatt ggctgtggta tataaaatta
     7621 ttcataatga tagtaggagg cttggtaggt ttaagaatag tttttgctgt actttctata
     7681 gtgaatagag ttaggcaggg atattcacca ttatcgtttc agacccacct cccaaccccg
     7741 aggggaccca gagagggcct atttcccatg attccttcat atttgcatat acgatacaag
     7801 gctgttagag agataattag aattaatttg actgtaaaca caaagatatt agtacaaaat
     7861 acgtgacgta gaaagtaata atttcttggg tagtttgcag ttttaaaatt atgttttaaa
     7921 atggactatc atatgcttac cgtaacttga aagtatttcg atttcttggc tttatatatc
     7981 ttgtggaaag gacgaaacac cgcgactcac ctcgatccac atgttttaga gctagaaata
     8041 gcaagttaaa ataaggctag tccgttatca acttgaaaaa gtggcaccga gtcggtgctt
     8101 ttttaagctt ggcgtaacta gatcttgaga caaatggcag tattcatcca caattttaaa
     8161 agaaaagggg ggattggggg gtacagtgca ggggaaagaa tagtagacat aatagcaaca
     8221 gacatacaaa ctaaagaatt acaaaaacaa attacaaaaa ttcaaaattt tcgggtttat
     8281 tacagggaca gcagagatcc actttggcgc cggctcgagg ggg
//
