[The description below was written by a language model from this plasmid's Addgene catalogue record and the feature table of its GenBank file.]
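Description:
EPHA1 gRNA (BRDN0001145712) is a third-generation lentiviral CRISPR guide plasmid built on the lentiGuide-Puro backbone, carrying a single guide RNA directed against the human receptor tyrosine kinase gene EPHA1 (designed against the NM_005232.4 transcript). The 8.3 kb circular construct is propagated in E. coli at high copy through a ColE1/pUC-type origin with ampicillin selection from the bla gene. The backbone also carries an f1 origin, an SV40 origin and poly(A) signal, and residual lac, T7 and T3 promoter elements from the cloning vector.

The lentiviral transfer cassette begins with an RSV promoter fused to a truncated HIV-1 5' LTR, which makes genomic RNA production Tat-independent. It continues with the Psi packaging signal, the RRE for Rev-dependent nuclear export, and a cPPT/CTS element, and it ends in a U3-deleted, self-inactivating 3' LTR. Within this cassette, the human U6 RNA polymerase III promoter drives the EPHA1 spacer joined to the Streptococcus pyogenes Cas9 guide scaffold. A separate EF-1-alpha promoter, including its intron A, expresses puromycin N-acetyltransferase so that transduced mammalian cells can be selected. A WPRE follows to enhance transcript expression.

The plasmid does not encode Cas9, so it is meant to be used with a separate Cas9 vector such as lentiCas9-Blast or in cells already expressing Cas9. In that setting it directs cutting and knockout of EPHA1. The depositor notes link it to a human kinome gRNA library, whose guides come from work on optimized sgRNA design for higher on-target activity and fewer off-target effects.
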