Addgene plasmid #75589: EPHA1 gRNA (BRDN0001145712)
Purpose: 3rd generation lentiviral gRNA plasmid targeting human EPHA1
Depositing lab: John Doench & David Root. Depositing organization: Broad Institute. Publication: Optimized sgRNA design to maximize activity and minimize off-target effects of CRISPR-Cas9. Doench JG, Fusi N, Sullender M, Hegde M, Vaimberg EW, Donovan KF, Smith I, Tothova Z, Wilen C, Orchard R, Virgin HW, Listgarten J, Root DE. Nat Biotechnol. 2016 Jan 18. doi: 10.1038/nbt.3437. PubMed 26780180.
Backbone
  Vector backbone: lentiGuide-Puro
  Backbone manufacturer: Zhang Lab (Addgene plasmid # 52963)
  Vector type: Mammalian Expression, Lentiviral, CRISPR
  Selectable markers: Puromycin
Growth in bacteria
  Bacterial resistance: Ampicillin, 100 μg/mL
  Growth temperature: 37°C
  Growth strain: DH5alpha
  Copy number: High Copy
Gene/Insert
  Gene/Insert name: EPHA1 (alt names: EPHA1; NM_005232.4)
  gRNA/shRNA sequence: CGACTCACCTCGATCCACAT
  Species: H. sapiens (human)
  Entrez Gene: EPHA1 (a.k.a. EPH, EPHT, EPHT1)
  Promoter: hU6
  Cloning method: Unknown
  Sequencing primers: 5′ U6-F; 3′ pS2-R
Terms and licenses: Academic/Nonprofit Terms; Industry Terms: Not Available to Industry
Depositor comments: The gRNA was designed to target the following Genbank reference sequence(s): NM_005232.4. Note that this plasmid does NOT contain Cas9. It should be used in conjunction with lentiCas9-Blast (Addgene #52962) or otherwise with cell lines already expressing Cas9. Browse the full kinome gRNA library at http://www.addgene.org/pooled-library/broadgpp-human-kinome/ or visit http://www.broadinstitute.org/rnai/public/ for detailed protocols and information.
How to cite: EPHA1 gRNA (BRDN0001145712) was a gift from John Doench & David Root (Addgene plasmid # 75589 ; http://n2t.net/addgene:75589 ; RRID:Addgene_75589)
