>Addgene plasmid #75589 | EPHA1 gRNA (BRDN0001145712) | depositor partial sequence | sequence record 143049 | Target Sequence
CGACTCACCTCGATCCACAT
