>Addgene plasmid #75589 | EPHA1 gRNA (BRDN0001145712) | addgene partial sequence | sequence record 184173 | hU6-F
GAAAGTAATAATTTCTTGGGTAGTTTGCAGTTTTAAAATTATGTTTTAAAATGGACTATCATATGCTTAC
CGTAACTTGAAAGTATTTCGATTTCTTGGCTTTATATATCTTGTGGAAAGGACGAAACACCGCGACTCAC
CTCGATCCACATGTTTTAGAGCTAGAAATAGCAAGTTAAAATAAGGCTAGTCCGTTATCAACTTGAAAAA
GTGGCACCGAGTCGGTGCTTTTTTAAGCTTGGCGTAACTAGATCTTGAGACAAATGGCAGTATTCATCCA
CAATTTTAAAAGAAAAGGGGGGATTGGGGGGTACAGTGCAGGGGAAAGAATAGTAGACATAATAGCAACA
GACATACAAACTAAAGAATTACAAAAACAAATTACAAAAATTCAAAATTTTCGGGTTTATTACAGGGACA
GCAGAGATCCACTTTGGCGCCGGCTCGAGGGGGCCCGGGTGCAAAGATGGATAAAGTTTTAAACAGAGAG
GAATCTTTGCAGCTAATGGACCTTCTAGGTCTTGAAAGGAGTGGGAATTGGCTCCGGTGCCCGTCAGTGG
GCAGAGCGCA
